>Addgene plasmid #193172 | AAV-PB-SRT-tdTomato_BC7 | addgene full sequence | sequence record 379001 | Addgene NGS Result
GCTAATAACAGGCCTGCTGGTAATCGCAGGCCTTTTTATTTGGTGTATTTAGAAAAATAAACAAATAGGG
GTTCCGCGCACATTTCCCCGAAAAGTGCCACCTAAATTGTAAGCGTTAATATTTTGTTAAAATTCGCGTT
AAATTTTTGTTAAATCAGCTCATTTTTTAACCAATAGGCCGAAATCGGCAAAATCCCTTATAAATCAAAA
GAATAGACCGAGATAGGGTTGAGTGGCCGCTACAGGGCGCTCCCATTCGCCATTCAGGCTGCGCAACTGT
TGGGAAGGGCGTTTCGGTGCGGGCCTCTTCGCTATTACGCCAGCTGGCGAAAGGGGGATGTGCTGCAAGG
CGATTAAGTTGGGTAACGCCAGGGTTTTCCCAGTCACGACGTTGTAAAACGACGGCCAGTGAGCGCGACG
TAATACGACTCACTATAGGGCGAATTGTAGGCGGAAGGCCGTCAAGGCCGCATGGCTGCGCGCTCGCTCG
CTCACTGAGGCCGCCCGGGCAAAGCCCGGGCGTCGGGCGACCTTTGGTCGCCCGGCCTCAGTGAGCGAGC
GAGCGCGCAGAGAGGGAGTGGCCAACTCCATCACTAGGGGTTCCTATTGACGTCAGATCGCTAAATAATG
ACGTATGTTCCCATAGTAACGCCAATAGGGACTTTCCATTGACGTCAATGGGTGGAGTATTTACGGTAAA
CTGCCCACTTGGCAGTACATCAAGTGTATCATACGTCAAGGCCGCATTTAACCCTAGAAAGATAATCATA
TTGTGACGTACGTTAAAGATAATCATGTGTAAAATTGACGCATGTGTTTTATCGGTCTGTATATCGAGGT
TTATTTATTAATTTGAATAGATATTAAGTTTTATTATATTTACACTTACATACTAATAATAAATTCAACA
AACAATTTATTTATGTTTATTTATTTATTAAAAAAAACAAAAACTCAAAATTTCTTCTATAAAGTAACAA
AACTTTTATCGAATTCCTGCAGCCCAGCTTGATCTTAGGTCCCTCGACGAATTCTCTAGAGAAGAGCATG
CGTGAGGCTCCGGTGCCCGTCAGTGGGCAGAGCGCACATCGCCCACAGTCCCCGAGAAGTTGGGGGGAGG
GGTCGGCAATTGAACCGGTGCCTAGAGAAGGTGGCGCGGGGTAAACTGGGAAAGTGATGTCGTGTACTGG
CTCCGCCTTTTTCCCGAGGGTGGGGGAGAACCGTATATAAGTGCAGTAGTCGCCGTGAACGTTCTTTTTC
GCAACGGGTTTGCCGCCAGAACACAGGTAAGTGCCGTGTGTGGTTCCCGCGGGCCTGGCCTCTTTACGGG
TTATGGCCCTTGCGTGCCTTGAATTACTTCCACGCCCCTGGCTGCAGTACGTGATTCTTGATCCCGAGCT
TCGGGTTGGAAGTGGGTGGGAGAGTTCGAGGCCTTGCGCTTAAGGAGCCCCTTCGCCTCGTGCTTGAGTT
GAGGCCTGGCTTGGGCGCTGGGGCCGCCGCGTGCGAATCTGGTGGCACCTTCGCGCCTGTCTCGCTGCTT
TCGATAAGTCTCTAGCCATTTAAAATTTTTGATGACCTGCTGCGACGCTTTTTTTCTGGCAAGATAGTCT
TGTAAATGCGGGCCAAGATCTGCACACTGGTATTTCGGTTTTTGGGGCCGCGGGCGGCGACGGGGCCCGT
GCGTCCCAGCGCACATGTTCGGCGAGGCGGGGCCTGCGAGCGCGGCCACCGAGAATCGGACGGGGGTAGT
CTCAAGCTGGCCGGCCTGCTCTGGTGCCTGGCCTCGCGCCGCCGTGTATCGCCCCGCCCTGGGCGGCAAG
GCTGGCCCGGTCGGCACCAGTTGCGTGAGCGGAAAGATGGCCGCTTCCCGGCCCTGCTGCAGGGAGCTCA
AAATGGAGGACGCGGCGCTCGGGAGAGCGGGCGGGTGAGTCACCCACACAAAGGAAAAGGGCCTTTCCGT
CCTCAGCCGTCGCTTCATGTGACTCCACGGAGTACCGGGCGCCGTCCAGGCACCTCGATTAGTTCTCGAG
CTTTTGGAGTACGTCGTCTTTAGGTTGGGGGGAGGGGTTTTATGCGATGGAGTTTCCCCACACTGAGTGG
GTGGAGACTGAAGTTAGGCCAGCTTGGCACTTGATGTAATTCTCCTTGGAATTTGCCCTTTTTGAGTTTG
GATCTTGGTTCATTCTCAAGCCTCAGACAGTGGTTCAAAGTTTTTTTCTTCCATTTCAGGTGTCGTGAAA
ACTACGCCAATGGTGAGCAAGGGCGAGGAGGTCATCAAAGAGTTCATGCGCTTCAAGGTGCGCATGGAGG
GCTCCATGAACGGCCACGAGTTCGAGATCGAGGGCGAGGGCGAGGGCCGCCCCTACGAGGGCACCCAGGC
CGCCAAGCTGAAGGTGACCAAGGGCGGCCCCCTGCCCTTCGCCTGGGACATCCTGTCCCCCCAGTTCATG
TACGGCTCCAAGGCGTACGTGAAGCACCCCGCCGACATCCCCGATTACAAGAAGCTGTCCTTCCCCGAGG
GCTTCAAGTGGGAGCGCGTGATGAACTTCGAGGACGGCGGTCTGGTGACCGTGACCCAGGACTCCTCCCT
GCAGGACGGCACGCTGATCTACAAGGTGAAGATGCGCGGCACCAACTTCCCCCCCGACGGCCCCGTAATG
CAGAAGAAGACCATGGGCTGGGAGGCCTCCACCGAGCGCCTGTACCCCCGCGACGGCGTGCTGAAGGGCG
AGATCCACCAGGCCCTGAAGCTGAAGGACGGCGGCCACTACCTGGTGGAGTTCAAGACCATCTACATGGC
CAAGAAGCCCGTGCAACTGCCCGGCTACTACTACGTGGACACCAAGCTGGACATCACCTCCCACAACGAG
GACTACACCATCGTGGAACAGTACGAGCGCTCCGAGGGCCGCCACCACCTGTTCCTGGGGCATGGCACCG
GCAGCACCGGCAGCGGCAGCTCCGGCACCGCCTCCTCCGAGGACAACAACATGGCCGTCATCAAAGAGTT
CATGCGCTTCAAGGTGCGCATGGAGGGCTCCATGAACGGCCACGAGTTCGAGATCGAGGGCGAGGGCGAG
GGCCGCCCCTACGAGGGCACCCAGACCGCCAAGCTGAAGGTGACCAAGGGCGGCCCCCTGCCCTTCGCCT
GGGACATCCTGTCCCCCCAGTTCATGTACGGCTCCAAGGCGTACGTGAAGCACCCCGCCGACATCCCCGA
TTACAAGAAGCTGTCCTTCCCCGAGGGCTTCAAGTGGGAGCGCGTGATGAACTTCGAGGACGGCGGTCTG
GTGACCGTGACCCAGGACTCCTCCCTGCAGGACGGCACGCTGATCTACAAGGTGAAGATGCGCGGCACCA
ACTTCCCCCCCGACGGCCCCGTAATGCAGAAGAAGACCATGGGCTGGGAGGCCTCCACCGAGCGCCTGTA
CCCCCGCGACGGCGTGCTGAAGGGCGAGATCCACCAGGCCCTGAAGCTGAAGGACGGCGGCCACTACCTG
GTGGAGTTCAAGACCATCTACATGGCCAAGAAGCCCGTGCAACTGCCCGGCTACTACTACGTGGACACCA
AGCTGGACATCACCTCCCACAACGAGGACTACACCATCGTGGAACAGTACGAGCGCTCCGAGGGCCGCCA
CCACCTGTTCCTGTACGGCATGGACGAGCTGTACAAGTAATCGATAACAACTCGAGTACCGGCTTAAGTG
ATAGATCGGAAGAGCGGTTCAGCAGGAATGCCGAGACCGGTTTAAACTCAGTGTCCATAGCGACGCCGGC
GCGATAAGCTATCTATAACAAGAAAATATATATATAATAAGTTATCACGTAAGTAGAACATGAAATAACA
ATATAATTATCGTATGAGTTAAATCTTAAAAGTCACGTAAAAGATAATCATGCGTCATTTTGACTCACGC
GGTCGTTATAGTTCAAAATCAGTGACACTTACCGCATTGACAAGCACGCCTCACGGGAGCTCCAAGCGGC
GACTGAGATGTCCTAAATGCACAGCGACGGATTCGCGCTATTTAGAAAGAGAGAGCAATATTTCAAGAAT
GCATGCGTCAATTTTACGCAGACTATCTTTCGATGGTTAAGAGCTCAAGCTTCTGAGATGCAGGTACATC
CCACTGATGAGTCCCAAATAGGACGAAACGCGCTTCGGTGCGTCTGGGATTCCACTGCTATCCACGCGGC
CGCACGGCATTACGTTAGACGTCTAGGCCACACCACCCTGAAGGCGCCTGCTCGCCTCTGATCTGTTGAA
GCTAAGCAGGGTCGGTCCTGGTTAGTACTTGGATGGGACTCCGCCTGGTAATAGCCGGTACCGTAGGCTT
GCATGGTCATAGCTGTTTCCTTGCGCTGGGGATGCGGTGGGCTCTATAGAGAGTCGATCGTGTGATCGAA
GGAACCCCTAGTGATGGAGTTGGCCACTCCCTCTCTGCGCGCTCGCTCGCTCACTGAGGCCGGGCGACCA
AAGGTCGCCCGACGCCCGGGCTTTGCCCGGGCGGCCTCAGTGAGCGAGCGAGCGCGCAGCATGTAGAGAC
TGGGCCTCATGGGCCTTCCGCCTATCACTGCCCGCTTTCCAGTCGGGAAACCTGTCGTGCCAGCTGCATT
AACATGGTCATAGCTGTTTCCTTGCGTATTGGGCGCTCTCCGCTTCCTCGCTCACTGACTCGCTGCGCTC
GGTCGTTCGGGTAAAGCCTGGGGTGCCTAAATAAAACGAAAGGCCCAGTCTTCCGACTGAGCCTTTCGTT
TTATTGAGCAAAAGGCCAGCAAAAGGCCAGGAACCGTAAAAAGGCCGCGTTGCTGGCGTTTTTCCATAGG
CTCCGCCCCCCTGACGAGCATCACAAAAATCGACGCTCAAGTCAGAGGTGGCGAAACCCGACAGGACTAT
AAAGATACCAGGCGTTTCCCCCTGGAAGCTCCCTCGTGCGCTCTCCTGTTCCGACCCTGCCGCTTACCGG
ATACCTGTCCGCCTTTCTCCCTTCGGGAAGCGTGGCGCTTTCTCATAGCTCACGCTGTAGGTATCTCAGT
TCGGTGTAGGTCGTTCGCTCCAAGCTGGGCTGTGTGCACGAACCCCCCGTTCAGCCCGACCGCTGCGCCT
TATCCGGTAACTATCGTCTTGAGTCCAACCCGGTAAGACACGACTTATCGCCACTGGCAGCAGCCACTGG
TAACAGGATTAGCAGAGCGAGGTATGTAGGCGGTGCTACAGAGTTCTTGAAGTGGTGGCCTAACTACGGC
TACACTAGAAGAACAGTATTTGGTATCTGCGCTCTGCTGAAGCCAGTTACCTTCGGAAAAAGAGTTGGTA
GCTCTTGATCCGGCAAACAAACCACCGCTGGTAGCGGTGGTTTTTTTGTTTGCAAGCAGCAGATTACGCG
CAGAAAAAAAGGATCTCAAGAAGATCCTTTGATCTTTTCTACGGGGTCTGACGCTCAGTGGAACGAAAAC
TCACGTTAAGGGATTTTGGTCATGAGATTATCAAAAAGGATCTTCACCTAGATCCTTTTAAATTAAAAAT
GAAGTTTTAAATCAATCTAAAGTATATATGAGTAAACTTGGTCTGACAGTTACCAATGCTTAATCAGTGA
GGCACCTATCTCAGCGATCTGTCTATTTCGTTCATCCATAGTTGCCTGACTCCCCGTCGTGTAGATAACT
ACGATACGGGAGGGCTTACCATCTGGCCCCAGTGCTGCAATGATACCGCGAGAACCACGCTCACCGGCTC
CAGATTTATCAGCAATAAACCAGCCAGCCGGAAGGGCCGAGCGCAGAAGTGGTCCTGCAACTTTATCCGC
CTCCATCCAGTCTATTAATTGTTGCCGGGAAGCTAGAGTAAGTAGTTCGCCAGTTAATAGTTTGCGCAAC
GTTGTTGCCATTGCTACAGGCATCGTGGTGTCACGCTCGTCGTTTGGTATGGCTTCATTCAGCTCCGGTT
CCCAACGATCAAGGCGAGTTACATGATCCCCCATGTTGTGCAAAAAAGCGGTTAGCTCCTTCGGTCCTCC
GATCGTTGTCAGAAGTAAGTTGGCCGCAGTGTTATCACTCATGGTTATGGCAGCACTGCATAATTCTCTT
ACTGTCATGCCATCCGTAAGATGCTTTTCTGTGACTGGTGAGTACTCAACCAAGTCATTCTGAGAATAGT
GTATGCGGCGACCGAGTTGCTCTTGCCCGGCGTCAATACGGGATAATACCGCGCCACATAGCAGAACTTT
AAAAGTGCTCATCATTGGAAAACGTTCTTCGGGGCGAAAACTCTCAAGGATCTTACCGCTGTTGAGATCC
AGTTCGATGTAACCCACTCGTGCACCCAACTGATCTTCAGCATCTTTTACTTTCACCAGCGTTTCTGGGT
GAGCAAAAACAGGAAGGCAAAATGCCGCAAAAAAGGGAATAAGGGCGACACGGAAATGTTGAATACTCAT
ACTCTTCCTTTTTCAATATTATTGAAGCATTTATCAGGGTTATTGTCTCATGAGCGGATACATATTTGAA
Features (pLannotate 1.2.2; 21 found; start..end, strand, type, name):
     44..78      -  promoter       AmpR promoter (fragment): bla
    104..235     -  rep_origin     M13 ori (fragment): M13 bacteriophage origin of replication; arrow indicates direction of (+) strand synthesis
    256..412     -  CDS            lacZα (fragment): LacZα fragment of β-galactosidase; lacZ fragment
    421..439     +  promoter       T7 promoter: promoter for bacteriophage T7 RNA polymerase
    475..605     -  repeat_region  AAV2 ITR (fragment): inverted terminal repeat of adeno-associated virus serotype 2 inverted
    624..733     +  enhancer       CMV enhancer (fragment): human cytomegalovirus immediate early enhancer
    987..1005    -  misc_feature   MCS (fragment): pBluescript multiple cloning site
   1075..1286    +  promoter       EF-1α core promoter: core promoter for human elongation factor EF-1α
   1287..1400    +  intron         EF-1α intron A (fragment): intron upstream of the start codon of human EF-1α
   2026..2229    +  intron         EF-1α intron A: truncated intron upstream of the start codon of human EF-1α
   2250..3679    +  CDS            tdTomato (fragment): tandem dimeric (pseudo-monomeric) derivative of DsRed (Shaner et al., 2004) mammalian codon-optimized
   4127..4179    +  ncRNA          Hammerhead 1: Accession: RF00163 - Hammerhead ribozyme (type I)
   4220..4338    +  ncRNA          5S rRNA: Accession: RF00001 - 5S ribosomal RNA
   4365..4387    +  polyA_signal   bGH poly(A) signal (fragment): bovine growth hormone polyadenylation signal
   4410..4540    +  repeat_region  AAV2 ITR (fragment): inverted terminal repeat of adeno-associated virus serotype 2 inverted
   4575..4622    -  CDS            lacI (fragment): lac repressor; lacI; The lac repressor binds to the lac operator to inhibit transcription in E. coli. This inhibition can be relieved by adding lactose or isopropyl-β-D-thiogalactopyranoside (IPTG).
   4659..4699    -  rep_origin     RSF ori (fragment): Plasmids containing the RSF 1030 origin of replication can be propagated in E. coli cells that contain additional plasmids with compatible origins.
   4721..4764    +  terminator     rrnB T1 terminator: Escherichia coli rrnB; transcription terminator T1 from the E. coli rrnB gene
   4821..5409    -  rep_origin     ori: high-copy-number ColE1/pMB1/pBR322/pUC origin of replication
   5580..6440    -  CDS            AmpR: β-lactamase; bla; confers resistance to ampicillin, carbenicillin, and related antibiotics
   6441..6504    -  promoter       AmpR promoter: bla
