[The description below was written by a language model from this plasmid's Addgene catalogue record and pLannotate feature annotations shown in this document.]
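Description:
AAV-PB-SRT-tdTomato_BC7 is an AAV transfer plasmid carrying a barcoded piggyBac self-reporting transposon (SRT) marked with tdTomato. It is a 6,510-nt high-copy plasmid maintained in E. coli through a ColE1/pUC-type origin and an ampicillin resistance gene (β-lactamase with its own promoter). Two AAV2 inverted terminal repeats bracket the payload, so that the region between them can be packaged into recombinant AAV particles for delivery to mammalian cells. Several short annotated fragments outside the ITRs (M13 ori, lacZα, T7 promoter, lacI, RSF ori, rrnB T1 terminator) appear to be backbone remnants or weak matches rather than functional parts of the design.

Between the ITRs, an EF-1α core promoter with intron A sequence drives a mammalian codon-optimized tdTomato coding sequence, providing a red fluorescent marker. Downstream, the annotation finds a hammerhead ribozyme and only a small fragment of the bGH polyadenylation signal. In SRT designs, the reporter transcript lacks its own efficient terminator inside the transposon, so after genomic insertion transcription reads through the transposon end into flanking DNA, allowing insertion sites to be recovered from RNA. A ribozyme outside the transposon is generally used to destabilize transcripts from non-transposed copies. The piggyBac terminal repeats themselves are not picked up by the automated feature table, nor is the barcode; the catalogue entry records this as a four-nucleotide barcode that distinguishes the BC7 variant from sibling constructs. The record describes use in barcoded "calling cards" experiments, which measure transcription factor binding alongside gene expression. The transposase needed for mobilization is not encoded here and would have to come from a separate construct.
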