Addgene plasmid #193172: AAV-PB-SRT-tdTomato_BC7
Purpose: Barcoded piggyBac self-reporting transposon with tdTomato marker in AAV backbone
Depositing lab: Rob Mitra. Depositing organization: Washington University in Saint Louis. Publication: Measuring transcription factor binding and gene expression using barcoded self-reporting transposon calling cards and transcriptomes. Lalli M, Yen A, Thopte U, Dong F, Moudgil A, Chen X, Milbrandt J, Dougherty JD, Mitra RD. NAR Genom Bioinform. 2022 Aug 31;4(3):lqac061. doi: 10.1093/nargab/lqac061. eCollection 2022 Sep. PubMed 36062164.
Backbone
  Vector backbone: AAV-PB-SRT-tdTomato
  Vector type: AAV
Growth in bacteria
  Bacterial resistance: Ampicillin, 100 μg/mL
  Growth temperature: 37°C
  Growth strain: NEB Stable
  Copy number: High Copy
Gene/Insert
  Gene/Insert name: Barcoded piggyBac tdTomato SRT
  Species: H. sapiens (human)
  Mutation: Barcode: CGAT
  Cloning method: Gibson Cloning
Terms and licenses: Academic/Nonprofit Terms; Industry Terms: Not Available to Industry
How to cite: AAV-PB-SRT-tdTomato_BC7 was a gift from Rob Mitra (Addgene plasmid # 193172 ; http://n2t.net/addgene:193172 ; RRID:Addgene_193172)
